>Addgene plasmid #215591 | pGAL4-DBD-HOXB1-AroPERFECT | addgene full sequence | sequence record 443024 | Addgene NGS Result
GTCGTGTAGATAACTACGATACGGGAGGGCTTACCATCTGGCCCCAGTGCTGCAATGATACCGCGAGACC
CACGCTCACCGGCTCCAGATTTATCAGCAATAAACCAGCCAGCCGGAAGGGCCGAGCGCAGAAGTGGTCC
TGCAACTTTATCCGCCTCCATCCAGTCTATTAATTGTTGCCGGGAAGCTAGAGTAAGTAGTTCGCCAGTT
AATAGTTTGCGCAACGTTGTTGCCATTGCTACAGGCATCGTGGTGTCACGCTCGTCGTTTGGTATGGCTT
CATTCAGCTCCGGTTCCCAACGATCAAGGCGAGTTACATGATCCCCCATGTTGTGCAAAAAAGCGGTTAG
CTCCTTCGGTCCTCCGATCGTTGTCAGAAGTAAGTTGGCCGCAGTGTTATCACTCATGGTTATGGCAGCA
CTGCATAATTCTCTTACTGTCATGCCATCCGTAAGATGCTTTTCTGTGACTGGTGAGTACTCAACCAAGT
CATTCTGAGAATAGTGTATGCGGCGACCGAGTTGCTCTTGCCCGGCGTCAATACGGGATAATACCGCGCC
ACATAGCAGAACTTTAAAAGTGCTCATCATTGGAAAACGTTCTTCGGGGCGAAAACTCTCAAGGATCTTA
CCGCTGTTGAGATCCAGTTCGATGTAACCCACTCGTGCACCCAACTGATCTTCAGCATCTTTTACTTTCA
CCAGCGTTTCTGGGTGAGCAAAAACAGGAAGGCAAAATGCCGCAAAAAAGGGAATAAGGGCGACACGGAA
ATGTTGAATACTCATACTCTTCCTTTTTCAATATTATTGAAGCATTTATCAGGGTTATTGTCTCATGAGC
GGATACATATTTGAATGTATTTAGAAAAATAAACAAATAGGGGTTCCGCGCACATTTCCCCGAAAAGTGC
CACCTGACGTCGACGGATCGGGAGATCTCCCGATCCCCTATGGTGCACTCTCAGTACAATCTGCTCTGAT
GCCGCATAGTTAAGCCAGTATCTGCTCCCTGCTTGTGTGTTGGAGGTCGCTGAGTAGTGCGCGAGCAAAA
TTTAAGCTACAACAAGGCAAGGCTTGACCGACAATTGCATGAAGAATCTGCTTAGGGTTAGGCGTTTTGC
GCTGCTTCGCGATGTACGGGCCAGATATACGCGTTGACATTGATTATTGACTAGTTATTAATAGTAATCA
ATTACGGGGTCATTAGTTCATAGCCCATATATGGAGTTCCGCGTTACATAACTTACGGTAAATGGCCCGC
CTGGCTGACCGCCCAACGACCCCCGCCCATTGACGTCAATAATGACGTATGTTCCCATAGTAACGCCAAT
AGGGACTTTCCATTGACGTCAATGGGTGGAGTATTTACGGTAAACTGCCCACTTGGCAGTACATCAAGTG
TATCATATGCCAAGTACGCCCCCTATTGACGTCAATGACGGTAAATGGCCCGCCTGGCATTATGCCCAGT
ACATGACCTTATGGGACTTTCCTACTTGGCAGTACATCTACGTATTAGTCATCGCTATTACCATGGTGAT
GCGGTTTTGGCAGTACATCAATGGGCGTGGATAGCGGTTTGACTCACGGGGATTTCCAAGTCTCCACCCC
ATTGACGTCAATGGGAGTTTGTTTTGGCACCAAAATCAACGGGACTTTCCAAAATGTCGTAACAACTCCG
CCCCATTGACGCAAATGGGCGGTAGGCGTGTACGGTGGGAGGTCTATATAAGCAGAGCTCTCTGGCTAAC
TAGAGAACCCACTGCTTACTGGCTTATCGAAATTAATACGACTCACTATAGGGAGACCCAAGCTTGGTAC
CGAGCTCGGATCCACTAGTAACGGCCGCCAGTGTGCTGGAATTCATGAAGCTACTGTCTTCTATCGAACA
AGCATGCGATATTTGCCGACTTAAAAAGCTCAAGTGCTCCAAAGAAAAACCGAAGTGCGCCAAGTGTCTG
AAGAACAACTGGGAGTGTCGCTACTCTCCCAAAACCAAAAGGTCTCCGCTGACTAGGGCACATCTGACAG
AAGTGGAATCAAGGCTAGAAAGACTGGAACAGCTATTTCTACTGATTTTTCCTCGAGAAGACCTTGACAT
GATTTTGAAAATGGATTCTTTACAGGATATAAAAGCATTGTTAACAGGATTATTTGTACAAGATAATGTG
AATAAAGATGCCGTCACAGATAGATTGGCTTCAGTGGAGACTGATATGCCTCTAACATTGAGACAGCATA
GAATAAGTGCGACATCATCATCGGAAGAGAGTAGTAACAAAGGTCAAAGACAGTTGACTGTATCGGCGAT
AATGGACTATAATAGGATGAACTCCTTAGAGTACCCACTCTGTAACCGGGGACCCTACAGCGCCAGCGCC
CACAGCGCCTTTCCAACCTCCCCCCCAAGCTCGTTCGCTCAGGCGGTTGACAGCGCATATAGCGAGGGCC
GCGGTGGGGGGTACCTGTCCAGCCCTGCGCAGCAGTTTAACTCCGGCCCCGCCCAGCAGTATCCGCCTTC
GACCCTGGGGGTGTTCCCCCCCAGCTCCGCGCCCTCGTATGGGGCTCCTGCCGCCTGCAGCTACCCCAGC
GGGCCTTCTCAGCCTTACCTGGGTCAATCAGAAGGAGACTATGGAGGCCATCCCTCGAGCGGGTTTGCCC
AGCTAGGGGGCTTGTCCTACGATGGCGGAGCAGGTGGAGCCTATGGTCCGGGGCCACCTCCGCAGTATCA
TCCCCCTGGGAACGAGCAGTACACCGCGAGCGCACCGGCCGCTTTTGATCTCCTCTCCGAGGACAAGTAC
GAAACACCCTGCCCTTCAGAATATCCTAACACCCCCACGGCCCGGTTCACCGACATGAAGGTTAAGAGAT
GGAACCCACCCAAGACAGCGAAGGTGTCAGAGCCAGGCCTGGTCTAGAGGGCCCTATTCTATAGTGTCAC
CTAAATGCTAGAGCTCGCTGATCAGCCTCGACTGTGCCTTCTAGTTGCCAGCCATCTGTTGTTTGCCCCT
CCCCCGTGCCTTCCTTGACCCTGGAAGGTGCCACTCCCACTGTCCTTTCCTAATAAAATGAGGAAATTGC
ATCGCATTGTCTGAGTAGGTGTCATTCTATTCTGGGGGGTGGGGTGGGGCAGGACAGCAAGGGGGAGGAT
TGGGAAGACAATAGCAGGCATGCTGGGGATGCGGTGGGCTCTATGGCTTCTGAGGCGGAAAGAACCAGCT
GGGGCTCTAGGGGGTATCCCC
[124 nt withheld, positions 3242-3365]
C
[91 nt withheld, positions 3367-3457]
A
[49 nt withheld, positions 3459-3507]
CCTTTGACGTTGGAGTCCACGTTCTTT
[37 nt withheld, positions 3535-3571]
ACCCTATCTCGGTCTATTCTTTTGATTTATAAGGGATTTTGCCGATTTCGGCCTATTGGTTAAAAAATGA
GCTGATTTAACAAAAATTTAACGCGAATTAATTCTGTGGAATGTGTGTCAGTTAGGGTGTGGAAAGTCCC
CAGGCTCCCCAGCAGGCAGAAGTATGCAAAGCATGCATCTCAATTAGTCAGCAACCAGGTGTGGAAAGTC
CCCAGGCTCCCCAGCAGGCAGAAGTATGCAAAGCATGCATCTCAATTAGTCAGCAACCATAGTCCCGCCC
CTAACTCCGCCCATCCCGCCCCTAACTCCGCCCAGTTCCGCCCATTCTCCGCCCCATGGCTGACTAATTT
TTTTTATTTATGCAGAGGCCGAGGCCGCCTCTGCCTCTGAGCTATTCCAGAAGTAGTGAGGAGGCTTTTT
TGGAGGCCTAGGCTTTTGCAAAAAGCTCCCGGGAGCTTGTATATCCATTTTCGGATCTGATCAAGAGACA
GGATGAGGATCGTTTCGCATGATTGAACAAGATGGATTGCACGCAGGTTCTCCGGCCGCTTGGGTGGAGA
GGCTATTCGGCTATGACTGGGCACAACAGACAATCGGCTGCTCTGATGCCGCCGTGTTCCGGCTGTCAGC
GCAGGGGCGCCCGGTTCTTTTTGTCAAGACCGACCTGTCCGGTGCCCTGAATGAACTGCAGGACGAGGCA
GCGCGGCTATCGTGGCTGGCCACGACGGGCGTTCCTTGCGCAGCTGTGCTCGACGTTGTCACTGAAGCGG
GAAGGGACTGGCTGCTATTGGGCGAAGTGCCGGGGCAGGATCTCCTGTCATCTCACCTTGCTCCTGCCGA
GAAAGTATCCATCATGGCTGATGCAATGCGGCGGCTGCATACGCTTGATCCGGCTACCTGCCCATTCGAC
CACCAAGCGAAACATCGCATCGAGCGAGCACGTACTCGGATGGAAGCCGGTCTTGTCGATCAGGATGATC
TGGACGAAGAGCATCAGGGGCTCGCGCCAGCCGAACTGTTCGCCAGGCTCAAGGCGCGCATGCCCGACGG
CGAGGATCTCGTCGTGACCCATGGCGATGCCTGCTTGCCGAATATCATGGTGGAAAATGGCCGCTTTTCT
GGATTCATCGACTGTGGCCGGCTGGGTGTGGCGGACCGCTATCAGGACATAGCGTTGGCTACCCGTGATA
TTGCTGAAGAGCTTGGCGGCGAATGGGCTGACCGCTTCCTCGTGCTTTACGGTATCGCCGCTCCCGATTC
GCAGCGCATCGCCTTCTATCGCCTTCTTGACGAGTTCTTCTGAGCGGGACTCTGGGGTTCGAAATGACCG
ACCAAGCGACGCCCAACCTGCCATCACGAGATTTCGATTCCACCGCCGCCTTCTATGAAAGGTTGGGCTT
CGGAATCGTTTTCCGGGACGCCGGCTGGATGATCCTCCAGCGCGGGGATCTCATGCTGGAGTTCTTCGCC
CACCCCAACTTGTTTATTGCAGCTTATAATGGTTACAAATAAAGCAATAGCATCACAAATTTCACAAATA
AAGCATTTTTTTCACTGCATTCTAGTTGTGGTTTGTCCAAACTCATCAATGTATCTTATCATGTCTGTAT
ACCGTCGACCTCTAGCTAGAGCTTGGCGTAATCATGGTCATAGCTGTTTCCTGTGTGAAATTGTTATCCG
CTCACAATTCCACACAACATACGAGCCGGAAGCATAAAGTGTAAAGCCTGGGGTGCCTAATGAGTGAGCT
AACTCACATTAATTGCGTTGCGCTCACTGCCCGCTTTCCAGTCGGGAAACCTGTCGTGCCAGCTGCATTA
ATGAATCGGCCAACGCGCGGGGAGAGGCGGTTTGCGTATTGGGCGCTCTTCCGCTTCCTCGCTCACTGAC
TCGCTGCGCTCGGTCGTTCGGCTGCGGCGAGCGGTATCAGCTCACTCAAAGGCGGTAATACGGTTATCCA
CAGAATCAGGGGATAACGCAGGAAAGAACATGTGAGCAAAAGGCCAGCAAAAGGCCAGGAACCGTAAAAA
GGCCGCGTTGCTGGCGTTTTTCCATAGGCTCCGCCCCCCTGACGAGCATCACAAAAATCGACGCTCAAGT
CAGAGGTGGCGAAACCCGACAGGACTATAAAGATACCAGGCGTTTCCCCCTGGAAGCTCCCTCGTGCGCT
CTCCTGTTCCGACCCTGCCGCTTACCGGATACCTGTCCGCCTTTCTCCCTTCGGGAAGCGTGGCGCTTTC
TCATAGCTCACGCTGTAGGTATCTCAGTTCGGTGTAGGTCGTTCGCTCCAAGCTGGGCTGTGTGCACGAA
CCCCCCGTTCAGCCCGACCGCTGCGCCTTATCCGGTAACTATCGTCTTGAGTCCAACCCGGTAAGACACG
ACTTATCGCCACTGGCAGCAGCCACTGGTAACAGGATTAGCAGAGCGAGGTATGTAGGCGGTGCTACAGA
GTTCTTGAAGTGGTGGCCTAACTACGGCTACACTAGAAGAACAGTATTTGGTATCTGCGCTCTGCTGAAG
CCAGTTACCTTCGGAAAAAGAGTTGGTAGCTCTTGATCCGGCAAACAAACCACCGCTGGTAGCGGTGGTT
TTTTTGTTTGCAAGCAGCAGATTACGCGCAGAAAAAAAGGATCTCAAGAAGATCCTTTGATCTTTTCTAC
GGGGTCTGACGCTCAGTGGAACGAAAACTCACGTTAAGGGATTTTGGTCATGAGATTATCAAAAAGGATC
TTCACCTAGATCCTTTTAAATTAAAAATGAAGTTTTAAATCAATCTAAAGTATATATGAGTAAACTTGGT
CTGACAGTTACCAATGCTTAATCAGTGAGGCACCTATCTCAGCGATCTGTCTATTTCGTTCATCCATAGT
TGCCTGACTTCCC
Features (pLannotate 1.2.2; 22 found; start..end, strand, type, name):
    786..890     -  promoter       AmpR promoter: bla
    949..1001    -  misc_feature   bom (fragment): basis of mobility region from pBR322
   1156..1535    +  enhancer       CMV enhancer: human cytomegalovirus immediate early enhancer
   1536..1739    +  promoter       CMV promoter: human cytomegalovirus (CMV) immediate early promoter
   1735..1768    +  LTR            5' LTR (truncated) (fragment): truncated 5' long terminal repeat (LTR) from HIV-1
   1784..1802    +  promoter       T7 promoter: promoter for bacteriophage T7 RNA polymerase
   1865..2305    +  CDS            GAL4 DNA binding domain: DNA binding domain of the GAL4 transcriptional activator; Saccharomyces cerevisiae GAL4 (truncated)
   2312..2911    +  CDS            HOXB1 (fragment): HXB1_HUMAN - Also known as HOX2I. Experimental evidence at protein level: Swiss-Prot protein existence level 1. Sequence-specific transcription factor which is part of a developmental regulatory system that provides cells with specific positional identities on the anterior-posterior axis. Acts on the anterior body structures. From Homo sapiens (Human).
   2928..2946    -  promoter       SP6 promoter: promoter for bacteriophage SP6 RNA polymerase
   2972..3196    +  polyA_signal   bGH poly(A) signal: bovine growth hormone polyadenylation signal
   3200..3221    +  promoter       SV40 promoter (fragment): SV40 enhancer and early promoter
   3242..3670    +  rep_origin     f1 ori (sequence partly withheld): f1 bacteriophage origin of replication; arrow indicates direction of (+) strand synthesis
   3684..4013    +  promoter       SV40 promoter: SV40 enhancer and early promoter
   4080..4871    +  CDS            neo: KKA2_KLEPN - Also known as kan, nptII. Experimental evidence at protein level: Swiss-Prot protein existence level 1. Resistance to kanamycin, neomycin, paromomycin, ribostamycin, butirosin and gentamicin B. From Klebsiella pneumoniae.
   4895..5053    +  CDS            ble (fragment): BLE_KLEPN - Experimental evidence at protein level: Swiss-Prot protein existence level 1. Binding protein with a strong affinity to the bleomycin family of antibiotics. Binds to CL990; an antimitotic-antibiotic compound. From Klebsiella pneumoniae.
   5048..5169    +  polyA_signal   SV40 poly(A) signal: SV40 polyadenylation signal
   5242..5258    -  protein_bind   lac operator: The lac repressor binds to the lac operator to inhibit transcription in E. coli. This inhibition can be relieved by adding lactose or isopropyl-β-D-thiogalactopyranoside (IPTG). lac repressor encoded by lacI
   5266..5296    -  promoter       lac promoter: promoter for the E. coli lac operon
   5311..5332    -  protein_bind   CAP binding site: CAP binding activates transcription in the presence of cAMP. E. coli catabolite activator protein
   5345..5437    -  CDS            lacI (fragment): lac repressor; lacI; The lac repressor binds to the lac operator to inhibit transcription in E. coli. This inhibition can be relieved by adding lactose or isopropyl-β-D-thiogalactopyranoside (IPTG).
   5620..6208    -  rep_origin     ori: high-copy-number ColE1/pMB1/pBR322/pUC origin of replication
   6379..785     -  CDS            AmpR (across the origin): β-lactamase; bla; confers resistance to ampicillin, carbenicillin, and related antibiotics
