[The description below was written by a language model from this plasmid's Addgene catalogue record and pLannotate feature annotations shown in this document.]
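Description:
pGAL4-DBD-HOXB1-AroPERFECT is a 6,454 nt mammalian expression plasmid built on the pGAL4-DBD-MCS backbone and designed to overexpress a fusion of the yeast GAL4 DNA-binding domain to a variant of human HOXB1. In bacteria it is maintained at high copy through a ColE1/pUC-type origin and selected with ampicillin via the bla gene and its promoter. An f1 origin is also present. It could support single-stranded DNA production. Short annotated fragments, including a bom remnant, lac promoter/operator and CAP site, a lacI piece, a truncated HIV-1 LTR match and a ble fragment, appear to be backbone remnants rather than functional parts.

The expression cassette is driven by the CMV immediate-early enhancer and promoter and terminated by the bovine growth hormone polyadenylation signal. T7 and SP6 promoters flank the insert and are typically used for in vitro transcription or as sequencing primer sites. Downstream of the GAL4 DNA-binding domain lies a roughly 600 nt segment annotated as a fragment of HOXB1, so the insert seems to be a portion of the protein rather than the full coding sequence. It was introduced by Gibson cloning. The name "AroPERFECT" indicates an engineered sequence variant, but the record does not define the changes involved. A separate SV40 promoter–neo–SV40 poly(A) cassette provides neomycin-class (G418) selection in mammalian cells.

GAL4-DBD fusions of this kind are commonly used to tether a protein region to UAS-containing reporter genes and measure its transcriptional activity. This fits the associated study of activity–specificity trade-offs in human transcription factors, although the record itself states only overexpression as the purpose.
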