Addgene plasmid #215591: pGAL4-DBD-HOXB1-AroPERFECT
Purpose: For overexpression of Gal4-DBD HOXB1 AroPERFECT
Depositing lab: Denes Hnisz. Depositing organization: Max Planck Institute for Molecular Genetics. Publication: An activity-specificity trade-off encoded in human transcription factors. Naderi J, Magalhaes AP, Kibar G, Stik G, Zhang Y, Mackowiak SD, Wieler HM, Rossi F, Buschow R, Christou-Kent M, Alcoverro-Bertran M, Graf T, Vingron M, Hnisz D. Nat Cell Biol. 2024 Aug;26(8):1309-1321. doi: 10.1038/s41556-024-01411-0. Epub 2024 Jul 5. PubMed 38969762.
Backbone
  Vector backbone: pGAL4-DBD-MCS
  Vector type: Mammalian Expression
Growth in bacteria
  Bacterial resistance: Ampicillin, 100 μg/mL
  Growth temperature: 37°C
  Growth strain: DH5alpha
  Copy number: High Copy
Gene/Insert
  Gene/Insert name: HOXB1 AroPERFECT
  Species: H. sapiens (human)
  Entrez Gene: HOXB1 (a.k.a. HCFP3, HOX2, HOX2I, Hox-2.9)
  Cloning method: Gibson Cloning
Terms and licenses: Academic/Nonprofit Terms; Industry Terms: Not Available to Industry
How to cite: pGAL4-DBD-HOXB1-AroPERFECT was a gift from Denes Hnisz (Addgene plasmid # 215591 ; http://n2t.net/addgene:215591 ; RRID:Addgene_215591)
